Addgene plasmid #161647: IDG_KCNAB2_OE_1
Purpose: Overexpresses KCNAB2
Depositing lab: Mike McManus. Depositing organization: University of California, San Francisco (UCSF).
Backbone
  Vector backbone: pLX304
  Vector type: Mammalian Expression
  Selectable markers: Blasticidin
Growth in bacteria
  Bacterial resistance: Ampicillin, 100 μg/mL
  Growth temperature: 30°C
  Growth strain: NEB Stable
  Copy number: Low Copy
Gene/Insert
  Gene/Insert name: KCNAB2
  Species: H. sapiens (human)
  Entrez Gene: KCNAB2 (a.k.a. AKR6A5, KCNA2B, HKvbeta2, KV-BETA-2, MGC117289, HKvbeta2.1, HKvbeta2.2)
  Tag / fusion protein: V5 (C terminal on backbone)
  Cloning method: Gateway Cloning
Terms and licenses: Academic/Nonprofit Terms; Industry Terms: Not Available to Industry
How to cite: IDG_KCNAB2_OE_1 was a gift from Mike McManus (Addgene plasmid # 161647 ; http://n2t.net/addgene:161647 ; RRID:Addgene_161647)
