[The description below was written by a language model from this plasmid's Addgene catalogue record and pLannotate feature annotations shown in this document.]
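Description:
IDG_KCNAB2_OE_1 is a mammalian expression construct built on pLX304, which the feature table shows to be a third-generation, self-inactivating HIV-1 lentiviral transfer vector. It carries the human KCNAB2 open reading frame, encoding the cytoplasmic Kv-beta-2 auxiliary subunit that modulates voltage-gated potassium channel alpha subunits and promotes their surface expression. The ORF was introduced by Gateway recombination and sits between residual attB1 and attB2 sites, downstream of the CMV immediate early enhancer/promoter. It lies immediately upstream of a backbone-encoded V5 epitope, recorded as a C-terminal tag, which should allow detection of the protein with anti-V5 antibodies. A WPRE follows the cassette to enhance transcript stability and expression.

The viral portion runs from an RSV promoter fused to a truncated 5' LTR, which drives genomic RNA production in packaging cells without Tat, through the Ψ packaging signal, a partial gag sequence, the RRE for Rev-dependent nuclear export and a cPPT/CTS that aids nuclear import, to a ΔU3 3' LTR that inactivates the LTR promoter after integration. Within this unit, upstream of the CMV cassette, a human PGK promoter drives blasticidin S deaminase, allowing selection of transduced or transfected cells with blasticidin. An SV40 poly(A) signal and SV40 origin lie outside the 3' LTR.

In bacteria the plasmid is maintained by ampicillin resistance and a ColE1/pUC-type origin. The catalogue lists it as low copy and propagated in a recombination-deficient strain, as is typical for LTR-containing plasmids. An f1 origin and remnants of lac and phage promoter elements are also present. The stated purpose is KCNAB2 overexpression.
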