Features (pLannotate 1.2.2; 32 found; start..end, strand, type, name):
      1..304     +  enhancer       CMV enhancer: human cytomegalovirus immediate early enhancer
    305..508     +  promoter       CMV promoter: human cytomegalovirus (CMV) immediate early promoter
    532..549     +  protein_bind   attB1 (fragment): mutant version of attB; core recombination site for the Gateway® BP reaction BP Clonase™
    558..1658    +  CDS            KCNAB2: KCAB2_HUMAN - Also known as KCNA2B, KCNK2. Experimental evidence at protein level: Swiss-Prot protein existence level 1. Cytoplasmic potassium channel subunit that modulates the characteristics of the channel-forming alpha-subunits (PubMed:7649300, PubMed:11825900). Contributes to the regulation of nerve signaling, and prevents neuronal hyperexcitability (By similarity). Promotes expression of the pore-forming alpha subunits at the cell membrane, and thereby increases channel activity (By similarity). Promotes potassium channel closure via a mechanism that does not involve physical obstruction
   1666..1683    -  protein_bind   attB2 (fragment): mutant version of attB; core recombination site for the Gateway® BP reaction BP Clonase™
   1686..1727    +  CDS            V5 tag: epitope tag from simian virus 5
   1769..2357    +  misc_feature   WPRE: woodchuck hepatitis virus posttranscriptional regulatory element
   2408..2427    +  misc_feature   cPPT/CTS (fragment): central polypurine tract and central termination sequence of HIV-1
   2429..2662    +  LTR            3' LTR (ΔU3): self-inactivating 3' long terminal repeat (LTR) from HIV-1
   2740..2861    +  polyA_signal   SV40 poly(A) signal: SV40 polyadenylation signal
   2901..3036    +  rep_origin     SV40 ori: SV40 origin of replication
   3057..3075    -  promoter       T7 promoter: promoter for bacteriophage T7 RNA polymerase
   3083..3238    +  CDS            lacZα (fragment): LacZα fragment of β-galactosidase; lacZ fragment
   3243..3671    +  rep_origin     f1 ori (sequence partly withheld): f1 bacteriophage origin of replication; arrow indicates direction of (+) strand synthesis
   3724..3828    +  promoter       AmpR promoter: bla
   3829..4689    +  CDS            AmpR: β-lactamase; bla; confers resistance to ampicillin, carbenicillin, and related antibiotics
   4860..5448    +  rep_origin     ori: high-copy-number ColE1/pMB1/pBR322/pUC origin of replication
   5631..5723    +  CDS            lacI (fragment): lac repressor; lacI; The lac repressor binds to the lac operator to inhibit transcription in E. coli. This inhibition can be relieved by adding lactose or isopropyl-β-D-thiogalactopyranoside (IPTG).
   5736..5757    +  protein_bind   CAP binding site: CAP binding activates transcription in the presence of cAMP. E. coli catabolite activator protein
   5772..5802    +  promoter       lac promoter: promoter for the E. coli lac operon
   5810..5826    +  protein_bind   lac operator: The lac repressor binds to the lac operator to inhibit transcription in E. coli. This inhibition can be relieved by adding lactose or isopropyl-β-D-thiogalactopyranoside (IPTG). lac repressor encoded by lacI
   5871..5889    +  promoter       T3 promoter: promoter for bacteriophage T3 RNA polymerase
   5917..6143    +  promoter       RSV promoter: Rous sarcoma virus enhancer/promoter
   6144..6324    +  LTR            5' LTR (truncated): truncated 5' long terminal repeat (LTR) from HIV-1
   6371..6496    +  misc_feature   HIV-1 Ψ: packaging signal of human immunodeficiency virus type 1
   6480..6843    +  CDS            HIV-1 gag (fragment): gag protein from human immunodeficiency virus 1; gag
   6989..7222    +  misc_feature   RRE: The Rev response element (RRE) of HIV-1 allows for Rev-dependent mRNA export from the nucleus to the cytoplasm.
   7599..7625    +  CDS            Rev (fragment): human immunodeficiency virus 1 (HIV-1) Rev protein; rev; enhances nuclear export of unspliced and incompletely spliced viral mRNAs
   7626..8126    +  promoter       hPGK promoter: human phosphoglycerate kinase 1 promoter
   8138..8533    +  CDS            BSD: blasticidin S deaminase; Aspergillus terreus BSD; confers resistance to blasticidin
   8593..8710    +  misc_feature   cPPT/CTS: central polypurine tract and central termination sequence of HIV-1
   8769..8826    +  enhancer       CMV enhancer (fragment): human cytomegalovirus immediate early enhancer
>Addgene plasmid #161647 | IDG_KCNAB2_OE_1 | addgene full sequence | sequence record 319587 | Addgene NGS Result
CGTTACATAACTTACGGTAAATGGCCCGCCTGGCTGACCGCCCAACGACCCCCGCCCATTGACGTCAATA
ATGACGTATGTTCCCATAGTAACGCCAATAGGGACTTTCCATTGACGTCAATGGGTGGAGTATTTACGGT
AAACTGCCCACTTGGCAGTACATCAAGTGTATCATATGCCAAGTACGCCCCCTATTGACGTCAATGACGG
TAAATGGCCCGCCTGGCATTATGCCCAGTACATGACCTTATGGGACTTTCCTACTTGGCAGTACATCTAC
GTATTAGTCATCGCTATTACCATGGTGATGCGGTTTTGGCAGTACATCAATGGGCGTGGATAGCGGTTTG
ACTCACGGGGATTTCCAAGTCTCCACCCCATTGACGTCAATGGGAGTTTGTTTTGGCACCAAAATCAACG
GGACTTTCCAAAATGTCGTAACAACTCCGCCCCATTGACGCAAATGGGCGGTAGGCGTGTACGGTGGGAG
GTCTATATAAGCAGAGCTCTCTGGCTAACTGTCGGGATCAACAAGTTTGTACAAAAAAGTTGGCACCATG
TATCCAGAATCAACGACGGGCTCCCCGGCTCGGCTCTCGCTGCGGCAGACGGGCTCCCCCGGGATGATCT
ACAGTACTCGGTATGGGAGTCCCAAAAGACAGCTCCAGTTTTACAGGAACCTGGGCAAGTCTGGCCTGCG
GGTCTCCTGCCTGGGACTTGGAACATGGGTGACCTTCGGAGGCCAGATCACCGATGAGATGGCAGAGCAG
CTCATGACCTTGGCCTATGATAATGGCATCAACCTCTTCGATACAGCAGAAGTCTACGCAGCCGGCAAGG
CTGAAGTGGTACTGGGAAACATCATTAAGAAGAAAGGATGGAGGCGGTCCAGCCTCGTCATCACCACCAA
GATCTTCTGGGGCGGAAAGGCGGAGACGGAGCGGGGCCTGTCCAGGAAGCACATAATCGAAGGTCTGAAA
GCTTCCCTGGAGCGACTGCAGCTGGAGTACGTGGATGTGGTGTTTGCCAACCGCCCGGACCCCAACACCC
CGATGGAAGAGACCGTCCGCGCCATGACCCACGTCATCAACCAGGGGATGGCCATGTACTGGGGCACGTC
ACGCTGGAGCTCCATGGAGATCATGGAGGCCTACTCCGTGGCCCGGCAGTTCAACCTGACCCCGCCCATC
TGCGAGCAGGCTGAGTACCACATGTTCCAGCGTGAGAAAGTGGAGGTGCAGCTGCCGGAGCTGTTCCACA
AGATAGGAGTGGGCGCCATGACCTGGTCCCCTCTGGCCTGTGGCATTGTTTCTGGCAAGTACGACAGTGG
CATCCCACCCTACTCAAGAGCCTCCTTGAAGGGCTACCAGTGGCTGAAGGACAAGATCCTCAGTGAGGAG
GGCCGGCGCCAGCAAGCCAAGCTGAAGGAGCTGCAGGCCATCGCCGAGCGCCTGGGCTGCACCCTGCCCC
AGCTGGCCATAGCCTGGTGCCTGAGGAATGAGGGAGTCAGCTCCGTGCTCCTGGGGGCCTCCAATGCGGA
CCAGCTCATGGAGAACATTGGGGCAATACAGGTCCTTCCGAAACTGTCGTCTTCCATTATCCACGAGATT
GATAGTATTTTGGGCAATAAACCCTACAGCAAAAAGGACTACAGATCCTTGCCAACTTTCTTGTACAAAG
TGGTTGGTAAGCCTATCCCTAACCCTCTCCTCGGTCTCGATTCTACGTAGTAATGAGCTAGCGCTAACCG
GTGGCGCGTTAAGTCGACAATCAACCTCTGGATTACAAAATTTGTGAAAGATTGACTGGTATTCTTAACT
ATGTTGCTCCTTTTACGCTATGTGGATACGCTGCTTTAATGCCTTTGTATCATGCTATTGCTTCCCGTAT
GGCTTTCATTTTCTCCTCCTTGTATAAATCCTGGTTGCTGTCTCTTTATGAGGAGTTGTGGCCCGTTGTC
AGGCAACGTGGCGTGGTGTGCACTGTGTTTGCTGACGCAACCCCCACTGGTTGGGGCATTGCCACCACCT
GTCAGCTCCTTTCCGGGACTTTCGCTTTCCCCCTCCCTATTGCCACGGCGGAACTCATCGCCGCCTGCCT
TGCCCGCTGCTGGACAGGGGCTCGGCTGTTGGGCACTGACAATTCCGTGGTGTTGTCGGGGAAATCATCG
TCCTTTCCTTGGCTGCTCGCCTGTGTTGCCACCTGGATTCTGCGCGGGACGTCCTTCTGCTACGTCCCTT
CGGCCCTCAATCCAGCGGACCTTCCTTCCCGCGGCCTGCTGCCGGCTCTGCGGCCTCTTCCGCGTCTTCG
CCTTCGCCCTCAGACGAGTCGGATCTCCCTTTGGGCCGCCTCCCCGCGTCGACTTTAAGACCAATGACTT
ACAAGGCAGCTGTAGATCTTAGCCACTTTTTAAAAGAAAAGGGGGGACTGGAAGGGCTAATTCACTCCCA
ACGAAGACAAGATCTGCTTTTTGCTTGTACTGGGTCTCTCTGGTTAGACCAGATCTGAGCCTGGGAGCTC
TCTGGCTAACTAGGGAACCCACTGCTTAAGCCTCAATAAAGCTTGCCTTGAGTGCTTCAAGTAGTGTGTG
CCCGTCTGTTGTGTGACTCTGGTAACTAGAGATCCCTCAGACCCTTTTAGTCAGTGTGGAAAATCTCTAG
CAGTACGTATAGTAGTTCATGTCATCTTATTATTCAGTATTTATAACTTGCAAAGAAATGAATATCAGAG
AGTGAGAGGAACTTGTTTATTGCAGCTTATAATGGTTACAAATAAAGCAATAGCATCACAAATTTCACAA
ATAAAGCATTTTTTTCACTGCATTCTAGTTGTGGTTTGTCCAAACTCATCAATGTATCTTATCATGTCTG
GCTCTAGCTATCCCGCCCCTAACTCCGCCCATCCCGCCCCTAACTCCGCCCAGTTCCGCCCATTCTCCGC
CCCATGGCTGACTAATTTTTTTTATTTATGCAGAGGCCGAGGCCGCCTCGGCCTCTGAGCTATTCCAGAA
GTAGTGAGGAGGCTTTTTTGGAGGCCTAGGGACGTACCCAATTCGCCCTATAGTGAGTCGTATTACGCGC
GCTCACTGGCCGTCGTTTTACAACGTCGTGACTGGGAAAACCCTGGCGTTACCCAACTTAATCGCCTTGC
AGCACATCCCCCTTTCGCCAGCTGGCGTAATAGCGAAGAGGCCCGCACCGATCGCCCTTCCCAACAGTTG
CGCAGCCTGAATGGCGAATGGG
[124 nt withheld, positions 3243-3366]
C
[91 nt withheld, positions 3368-3458]
A
[49 nt withheld, positions 3460-3508]
CCTTTGACGTTGGAGTCCACGTTCTTT
[37 nt withheld, positions 3536-3572]
ACCCTATCTCGGTCTATTCTTTTGATTTATAAGGGATTTTGCCGATTTCGGCCTATTGGTTAAAAAATGA
GCTGATTTAACAAAAATTTAACGCGAATTTTAACAAAATATTAACGCTTACAATTTAGGTGGCACTTTTC
GGGGAAATGTGCGCGGAACCCCTATTTGTTTATTTTTCTAAATACATTCAAATATGTATCCGCTCATGAG
ACAATAACCCTGATAAATGCTTCAATAATATTGAAAAAGGAAGAGTATGAGTATTCAACATTTCCGTGTC
GCCCTTATTCCCTTTTTTGCGGCATTTTGCCTTCCTGTTTTTGCTCACCCAGAAACGCTGGTGAAAGTAA
AAGATGCTGAAGATCAGTTGGGTGCACGAGTGGGTTACATCGAACTGGATCTCAACAGCGGTAAGATCCT
TGAGAGTTTTCGCCCCGAAGAACGTTTTCCAATGATGAGCACTTTTAAAGTTCTGCTATGTGGCGCGGTA
TTATCCCGTATTGACGCCGGGCAAGAGCAACTCGGTCGCCGCATACACTATTCTCAGAATGACTTGGTTG
AGTACTCACCAGTCACAGAAAAGCATCTTACGGATGGCATGACAGTAAGAGAATTATGCAGTGCTGCCAT
AACCATGAGTGATAACACTGCGGCCAACTTACTTCTGACAACGATCGGAGGACCGAAGGAGCTAACCGCT
TTTTTGCACAACATGGGGGATCATGTAACTCGCCTTGATCGTTGGGAACCGGAGCTGAATGAAGCCATAC
CAAACGACGAGCGTGACACCACGATGCCTGTAGCAATGGCAACAACGTTGCGCAAACTATTAACTGGCGA
ACTACTTACTCTAGCTTCCCGGCAACAATTAATAGACTGGATGGAGGCGGATAAAGTTGCAGGACCACTT
CTGCGCTCGGCCCTTCCGGCTGGCTGGTTTATTGCTGATAAATCTGGAGCCGGTGAGCGTGGGTCTCGCG
GTATCATTGCAGCACTGGGGCCAGATGGTAAGCCCTCCCGTATCGTAGTTATCTACACGACGGGGAGTCA
GGCAACTATGGATGAACGAAATAGACAGATCGCTGAGATAGGTGCCTCACTGATTAAGCATTGGTAACTG
TCAGACCAAGTTTACTCATATATACTTTAGATTGATTTAAAACTTCATTTTTAATTTAAAAGGATCTAGG
TGAAGATCCTTTTTGATAATCTCATGACCAAAATCCCTTAACGTGAGTTTTCGTTCCACTGAGCGTCAGA
CCCCGTAGAAAAGATCAAAGGATCTTCTTGAGATCCTTTTTTTCTGCGCGTAATCTGCTGCTTGCAAACA
AAAAAACCACCGCTACCAGCGGTGGTTTGTTTGCCGGATCAAGAGCTACCAACTCTTTTTCCGAAGGTAA
CTGGCTTCAGCAGAGCGCAGATACCAAATACTGTTCTTCTAGTGTAGCCGTAGTTAGGCCACCACTTCAA
GAACTCTGTAGCACCGCCTACATACCTCGCTCTGCTAATCCTGTTACCAGTGGCTGCTGCCAGTGGCGAT
AAGTCGTGTCTTACCGGGTTGGACTCAAGACGATAGTTACCGGATAAGGCGCAGCGGTCGGGCTGAACGG
GGGGTTCGTGCACACAGCCCAGCTTGGAGCGAACGACCTACACCGAACTGAGATACCTACAGCGTGAGCT
ATGAGAAAGCGCCACGCTTCCCGAAGGGAGAAAGGCGGACAGGTATCCGGTAAGCGGCAGGGTCGGAACA
GGAGAGCGCACGAGGGAGCTTCCAGGGGGAAACGCCTGGTATCTTTATAGTCCTGTCGGGTTTCGCCACC
TCTGACTTGAGCGTCGATTTTTGTGATGCTCGTCAGGGGGGCGGAGCCTATGGAAAAACGCCAGCAACGC
GGCCTTTTTACGGTTCCTGGCCTTTTGCTGGCCTTTTGCTCACATGTTCTTTCCTGCGTTATCCCCTGAT
TCTGTGGATAACCGTATTACCGCCTTTGAGTGAGCTGATACCGCTCGCCGCAGCCGAACGACCGAGCGCA
GCGAGTCAGTGAGCGAGGAAGCGGAAGAGCGCCCAATACGCAAACCGCCTCTCCCCGCGCGTTGGCCGAT
TCATTAATGCAGCTGGCACGACAGGTTTCCCGACTGGAAAGCGGGCAGTGAGCGCAACGCAATTAATGTG
AGTTAGCTCACTCATTAGGCACCCCAGGCTTTACACTTTATGCTTCCGGCTCGTATGTTGTGTGGAATTG
TGAGCGGATAACAATTTCACACAGGAAACAGCTATGACCATGATTACGCCAAGCGCGCAATTAACCCTCA
CTAAAGGGAACAAAAGCTGGAGCTGCAAGCTTAATGTAGTCTTATGCAATACTCTTGTAGTCTTGCAACA
TGGTAACGATGAGTTAGCAACATGCCTTACAAGGAGAGAAAAAGCACCGTGCATGCCGATTGGTGGAAGT
AAGGTGGTACGATCGTGCCTTATTAGGAAGGCAACAGACGGGTCTGACATGGATTGGACGAACCACTGAA
TTGCCGCATTGCAGAGATATTGTATTTAAGTGCCTAGCTCGATACATAAACGGGTCTCTCTGGTTAGACC
AGATCTGAGCCTGGGAGCTCTCTGGCTAACTAGGGAACCCACTGCTTAAGCCTCAATAAAGCTTGCCTTG
AGTGCTTCAAGTAGTGTGTGCCCGTCTGTTGTGTGACTCTGGTAACTAGAGATCCCTCAGACCCTTTTAG
TCAGTGTGGAAAATCTCTAGCAGTGGCGCCCGAACAGGGACTTGAAAGCGAAAGGGAAACCAGAGGAGCT
CTCTCGACGCAGGACTCGGCTTGCTGAAGCGCGCACGGCAAGAGGCGAGGGGCGGCGACTGGTGAGTACG
CCAAAAATTTTGACTAGCGGAGGCTAGAAGGAGAGAGATGGGTGCGAGAGCGTCAGTATTAAGCGGGGGA
GAATTAGATCGCGATGGGAAAAAATTCGGTTAAGGCCAGGGGGAAAGAAAAAATATAAATTAAAACATAT
AGTATGGGCAAGCAGGGAGCTAGAACGATTCGCAGTTAATCCTGGCCTGTTAGAAACATCAGAAGGCTGT
AGACAAATACTGGGACAGCTACAACCATCCCTTCAGACAGGATCAGAAGAACTTAGATCATTATATAATA
CAGTAGCAACCCTCTATTGTGTGCATCAAAGGATAGAGATAAAAGACACCAAGGAAGCTTTAGACAAGAT
AGAGGAAGAGCAAAACAAAAGTAAGACCACCGCACAGCAAGCGGCCGCTGATCTTCAGACCTGGAGGAGG
AGATATGAGGGACAATTGGAGAAGTGAATTATATAAATATAAAGTAGTAAAAATTGAACCATTAGGAGTA
GCACCCACCAAGGCAAAGAGAAGAGTGGTGCAGAGAGAAAAAAGAGCAGTGGGAATAGGAGCTTTGTTCC
TTGGGTTCTTGGGAGCAGCAGGAAGCACTATGGGCGCAGCGTCAATGACGCTGACGGTACAGGCCAGACA
ATTATTGTCTGGTATAGTGCAGCAGCAGAACAATTTGCTGAGGGCTATTGAGGCGCAACAGCATCTGTTG
CAACTCACAGTCTGGGGCATCAAGCAGCTCCAGGCAAGAATCCTGGCTGTGGAAAGATACCTAAAGGATC
AACAGCTCCTGGGGATTTGGGGTTGCTCTGGAAAACTCATTTGCACCACTGCTGTGCCTTGGAATGCTAG
TTGGAGTAATAAATCTCTGGAACAGATTTGGAATCACACGACCTGGATGGAGTGGGACAGAGAAATTAAC
AATTACACAAGCTTAATACACTCCTTAATTGAAGAATCGCAAAACCAGCAAGAAAAGAATGAACAAGAAT
TATTGGAATTAGATAAATGGGCAAGTTTGTGGAATTGGTTTAACATAACAAATTGGCTGTGGTATATAAA
ATTATTCATAATGATAGTAGGAGGCTTGGTAGGTTTAAGAATAGTTTTTGCTGTACTTTCTATAGTGAAT
AGAGTTAGGCAGGGATATTCACCATTATCGTTTCAGACCCACCTCCCAACCCCGAGGGGACCCTTGCGCC
TTTTCCAAGGCAGCCCTGGGTTTGCGCAGGGACGCGGCTGCTCTGGGCGTGGTTCCGGGAAACGCAGCGG
CGCCGACCCTGGGTCTCGCACATTCTTCACGTCCGTTCGCAGCGTCACCCGGATCTTCGCCGCTACCCTT
GTGGGCCCCCCGGCGACGCTTCCTGCTCCGCCCCTAAGTCGGGAAGGTTCCTTGCGGTTCGCGGCGTGCC
GGACGTGACAAACGGAAGCCGCACGTCTCACTAGTACCCTCGCAGACGGACAGCGCCAGGGAGCAATGGC
AGCGCGCCGACCGCGATGGGCTGTGGCCAATAGCGGCTGCTCAGCAGGGCGCGCCGAGAGCAGCGGCCGG
GAAGGGGCGGTGCGGGAGGCGGGGTGTGGGGCGGTAGTGTGGGCCCTGTTCCTGCCCGCGCGGTGTTCCG
CATTCTGCAAGCCTCCGGAGCGCACGTCGGCAGTCGGCTCCCTCGTTGACCGAATCACCGACCTCTCTCC
CCAGGGGGTACCACCATGGCCAAGCCTTTGTCTCAAGAAGAATCCACCCTCATTGAAAGAGCAACGGCTA
CAATCAACAGCATCCCCATCTCTGAAGACTACAGCGTCGCCAGCGCAGCTCTCTCTAGCGACGGCCGCAT
CTTCACTGGTGTCAATGTATATCATTTTACTGGGGGACCTTGTGCAGAACTCGTGGTGCTGGGCACTGCT
GCTGCTGCGGCAGCTGGCAACCTGACTTGTATCGTCGCGATCGGAAATGAGAACAGGGGCATCTTGAGCC
CCTGCGGACGGTGCCGACAGGTGCTTCTCGATCTGCATCCTGGGATCAAAGCCATAGTGAAGGACAGTGA
TGGACAGCCGACGGCAGTTGGGATTCGTGAATTGCTGCCCTCTGGTTATGTGTGGGAGGGCCTGCAGCTG
CAGTAGTAAGAATTCTAGATCTTGAGACAAATGGCAGTATTCATCCACAATTTTAAAAGAAAAGGGGGGA
TTGGGGGGTACAGTGCAGGGGAAAGAATAGTAGACATAATAGCAACAGACATACAAACTAAAGAATTACA
AAAACAAATTACAAAAATTCAAAATTTTCGGGTTTATTACAGGGACAGCAGAGATCCACTTTGGCGCCGG
CTCGAGGGGGCCCGGGGTTATTAATAGTAATCAATTACGGGGTCATTAGTTCATAGCCCATATATGGAGT
TCCG
