>Addgene plasmid #161647 | IDG_KCNAB2_OE_1 | depositor partial sequence | sequence record 313346 | Partial Sequence
ATGTATCCAGAATCAACGACGGGCTCCCCGGCTCGGCTCTCGCTGCGGCAGACGGGCTCCCCCGGGATGA
TCTACAGTACTCGGTATGGGAGTCCCAAAAGACAGCTCCAGTTTTACAGGAACCTGGGCAAGTCTGGCCT
GCGGGTCTCCTGCCTGGGACTTGGAACATGGGTGACCTTCGGAGGCCAGATCACCGATGAGATGGCAGAG
CAGCTCATGACCTTGGCCTATGATAATGGCATCAACCTCTTCGATACAGCAGAAGTCTACGCAGCCGGCA
AGGCTGAAGTGGTACTGGGAAACATCATTAAGAAGAAAGGATGGAGGCGGTCCAGCCTCGTCATCACCAC
CAAGATCTTCTGGGGCGGAAAGGCGGAGACGGAGCGGGGCCTGTCCAGGAAGCACATAATCGAAGGTCTG
AAAGCTTCCCTGGAGCGACTGCAGCTGGAGTACGTGGATGTGGTGTTTGCCAACCGCCCGGACCCCAACA
CCCCGATGGAAGAGACCGTCCGCGCCATGACCCACGTCATCAACCAGGGGATGGCCATGTACTGGGGCAC
GTCACGCTGGAGCTCCATGGAGATCATGGAGGCCTACTCCGTGGCCCGGCAGTTCAACCTGACCCCGCCC
ATCTGCGAGCAGGCTGAGTACCACATGTTCCAGCGTGAGAAAGTGGAGGTGCAGCTGCCGGAGCTGTTCC
ACAAGATAGGAGTGGGCGCCATGACCTGGTCCCCTCTGGCCTGTGGCATTGTTTCTGGCAAGTACGACAG
TGGCATCCCACCCTACTCAAGAGCCTCCTTGAAGGGCTACCAGTGGCTGAAGGACAAGATCCTCAGTGAG
GAGGGCCGGCGCCAGCAAGCCAAGCTGAAGGAGCTGCAGGCCATCGCCGAGCGCCTGGGCTGCACCCTGC
CCCAGCTGGCCATAGCCTGGTGCCTGAGGAATGAGGGAGTCAGCTCCGTGCTCCTGGGGGCCTCCAATGC
GGACCAGCTCATGGAGAACATTGGGGCAATACAGGTCCTTCCGAAACTGTCGTCTTCCATTATCCACGAG
ATTGATAGTATTTTGGGCAATAAACCCTACAGCAAAAAGGACTACAGATCCTTGCCAACTTTCTTGTACA
AAGTGGTTGGTAAGCCTATCCCTAACCCTCTCCTCGGTCTCGATTCTACGTAG
